Addgene plasmid #112769: pRK5 Flag RagB (CTD)
Purpose: express Flag-RagB (C terminal domain only)
Depositing lab: Roberto Zoncu. Depositing organization: University of California, Berkeley. Publication: A nutrient-induced affinity switch controls mTORC1 activation by its Rag GTPase-Ragulator lysosomal scaffold. Lawrence RE, Cho KF, Rappold R, Thrun A, Tofaute M, Kim DJ, Moldavski O, Hurley JH, Zoncu R. Nat Cell Biol. 2018 Sep;20(9):1052-1063. doi: 10.1038/s41556-018-0148-6. Epub 2018 Jul 30. PubMed 30061680.
Backbone
  Vector backbone: pRK5
  Vector type: Mammalian Expression
Growth in bacteria
  Bacterial resistance: Ampicillin, 100 μg/mL
  Growth temperature: 37°C
  Growth strain: DH5alpha
  Copy number: Unknown
Gene/Insert
  Gene/Insert name: Flag-RagB (C terminal domain only)
  Species: H. sapiens (human)
  Entrez Gene: RRAGB (a.k.a. RAGB, bA465E19.1)
  Tag / fusion protein: Flag (N terminal on insert)
  Cloning method: Restriction Enzyme; 5′ cloning site Unknown (unknown if destroyed); 3′ cloning site Unknown (unknown if destroyed)
Terms and licenses: Academic/Nonprofit Terms; Industry Terms: Not Available to Industry
How to cite: pRK5 Flag RagB (CTD) was a gift from Roberto Zoncu (Addgene plasmid # 112769 ; http://n2t.net/addgene:112769 ; RRID:Addgene_112769)
