[The description below was written by a language model from this plasmid's Addgene catalogue record and pLannotate feature annotations shown in this document.]
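Description:
pRK5 Flag RagB (CTD) is a mammalian expression plasmid of about 5.1 kb built on the pRK5 backbone. It drives production of the C-terminal domain of human RagB (gene RRAGB) carrying an N-terminal FLAG epitope. It is propagated in E. coli through a high-copy ColE1/pUC-type origin and selected with ampicillin via the β-lactamase gene and its native promoter. An M13 phage origin is also present, which in principle allows single-stranded DNA rescue. Remnants of lacZα, lacI, rop and bom, along with a lac promoter/operator, are leftovers of the backbone's cloning history. The record lists no dedicated mammalian selection marker. An SV40 enhancer/early promoter region sits downstream of the expression cassette but is followed only by a lacZα fragment, so the plasmid is suited to transient transfection.

The expression cassette consists of the human CMV immediate-early enhancer and promoter, a fragment of CMV intron A, and an SP6 promoter that could support in vitro transcription. These are followed by the FLAG tag, an open reading frame of roughly 390 bp, and the SV40 polyadenylation signal. The automated annotation labels the insert as a fragment of RRAGA rather than RRAGB. This most likely reflects the close homology between RagA and RagB in this region, and the catalogue entry identifies the insert as RagB. A short partial match to an IgH signal sequence upstream of the tag is also flagged, and its significance is not stated. The cloning sites are not recorded.

The construct expresses the isolated C-terminal domain without the GTPase domain. According to the associated study, it relates to work on how Rag GTPases interact with the Ragulator lysosomal scaffold in nutrient-dependent mTORC1 activation. The FLAG tag allows detection or immunoprecipitation of the fragment.
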