Features (pLannotate 1.2.2; 21 found; start..end, strand, type, name):
     14..393     +  enhancer       CMV enhancer: human cytomegalovirus immediate early enhancer
    394..597     +  promoter       CMV promoter: human cytomegalovirus (CMV) immediate early promoter
    733..776     +  intron         CMV intron (fragment): modified intron A from human cytomegalovirus
    828..846     +  promoter       SP6 promoter: promoter for bacteriophage SP6 RNA polymerase
    850..887     +  CDS            IgH signal sequence (fragment): signal sequence from the mouse immunoglobulin heavy chain variable region
    940..960     +  CDS            FLAG (fragment): FLAG® epitope tag, followed by an enterokinase cleavage site
    982..1374    +  CDS            RRAGA (fragment): RRAGA_HUMAN - Experimental evidence at protein level: Swiss-Prot protein existence level 1. (Microbial infection) May alternatively act as a cellular target for adenovirus E3-14.7K, an inhibitor of TNF-alpha functions, thereby affecting cell death. From Homo sapiens (Human).
   1424..1558    +  polyA_signal   SV40 poly(A) signal: SV40 polyadenylation signal
   1627..1984    +  promoter       SV40 promoter: SV40 enhancer and early promoter
   2003..2157    +  CDS            lacZα (fragment): LacZα fragment of β-galactosidase; lacZ fragment
   2163..2214    -  misc_feature   bom (fragment): basis of mobility region from pBR322
   2233..2613    +  rep_origin     M13 ori (sequence partly withheld): M13 bacteriophage origin of replication; arrow indicates direction of (+) strand synthesis
   2689..2738    -  misc_feature   bom (fragment): basis of mobility region from pBR322
   2840..2875    -  CDS            rop (fragment): Rop protein, which maintains plasmids at low copy number; rop
   2970..3074    +  promoter       AmpR promoter: bla
   3075..3935    +  CDS            AmpR: β-lactamase; bla; confers resistance to ampicillin, carbenicillin, and related antibiotics
   4106..4694    +  rep_origin     ori: high-copy-number ColE1/pMB1/pBR322/pUC origin of replication
   4877..4969    +  CDS            lacI (fragment): lac repressor; lacI; The lac repressor binds to the lac operator to inhibit transcription in E. coli. This inhibition can be relieved by adding lactose or isopropyl-β-D-thiogalactopyranoside (IPTG).
   4982..5003    +  protein_bind   CAP binding site: CAP binding activates transcription in the presence of cAMP. E. coli catabolite activator protein
   5018..5048    +  promoter       lac promoter: promoter for the E. coli lac operon
   5056..5072    +  protein_bind   lac operator: The lac repressor binds to the lac operator to inhibit transcription in E. coli. This inhibition can be relieved by adding lactose or isopropyl-β-D-thiogalactopyranoside (IPTG). lac repressor encoded by lacI
>Addgene plasmid #112769 | pRK5 Flag RagB (CTD) | addgene full sequence | sequence record 225026 | Addgene NGS Result
TTCGAGCTCGCCCGACATTGATTATTGACTAGTTATTAATAGTAATCAATTACGGGGTCATTAGTTCATA
GCCCATATATGGAGTTCCGCGTTACATAACTTACGGTAAATGGCCCGCCTGGCTGACCGCCCAACGACCC
CCGCCCATTGACGTCAATAATGACGTATGTTCCCATAGTAACGCCAATAGGGACTTTCCATTGACGTCAA
TGGGTGGAGTATTTACGGTAAACTGCCCACTTGGCAGTACATCAAGTGTATCATATGCCAAGTACGCCCC
CTATTGACGTCAATGACGGTAAATGGCCCGCCTGGCATTATGCCCAGTACATGACCTTATGGGACTTTCC
TACTTGGCAGTACATCTACGTATTAGTCATCGCTATTACCATGGTGATGCGGTTTTGGCAGTACATCAAT
GGGCGTGGATAGCGGTTTGACTCACGGGGATTTCCAAGTCTCCACCCCATTGACGTCAATGGGAGTTTGT
TTTGGCACCAAAATCAACGGGACTTTCCAAAATGTCGTAACAACTCCGCCCCATTGACGCAAATGGGCGG
TAGGCGTGTACGGTGGGAGGTCTATATAAGCAGAGCTCGTTTAGTGAACCGTCAGATCGCCTGGAGACGC
CATCCACGCTGTTTTGACCTCCATAGAAGACACCGGGACCGATCCAGCCTCCGCGGCCGGGAACGGTGCA
TTGGAACGCGGATTCCCCGTGCCAAGAGTGACGTAAGTACCGCCTATAGAGTCTATAGGCCCACCCCCTT
GGCTTCGTTAGAACGCGGCTACAATTAATACATAACCTTATGTATCATACACATACGATTTAGGTGACAC
TATAGAATAACATCCACTTTGCCTTTCTCTCCACAGGTGTCCACTCCCAGGTCCAACTGCACCTCGGTTC
TATCGATTGAATTCACCATGGAAATGGACTACAAGGATGACGATGACAAGGGTGGTGGTGGTGGTGTCGA
CAATGTTCAGCAGCTGGAAATGAACCTAAGGAATTTTGCTGAAATTATCGAAGCTGATGAAGTACTTCTT
TTTGAGAGAGCTACTTTTCTGGTAATTTCTCACTATCAGTGTAAAGAGCAGCGTGATGCCCATAGATTTG
AGAAAATAAGCAACATTATTAAGCAGTTCAAGCTGAGCTGCAGCAAGCTGGCTGCCTCTTTCCAGAGTAT
GGAAGTCAGGAACTCTAACTTCGCTGCTTTCATTGACATCTTTACATCCAACACTTATGTGATGGTTGTG
ATGTCTGATCCGTCCATTCCTTCTGCAGCTACTCTGATCAACATCCGCAATGCCAGGAAACACTTTGAAA
AGCTGGAAAGAGTGGATGGACCAAAGCAGTGTCTTCTCATGCGCTTAGCGGCCGCTAAGTAAGTAAGGAT
CCCCAGCTTGGCCGCCATGGCCCAACTTGTTTATTGCAGCTTATAATGGTTACAAATAAAGCAATAGCAT
CACAAATTTCACAAATAAAGCATTTTTTTCACTGCATTCTAGTTGTGGTTTGTCCAAACTCATCAATGTA
TCTTATCATGTCTGGATCGGGAATTAATTCGGCGCAGCACCATGGCCTGAAATAACCTCTGAAAGAGGAA
CTTGGTTAGGTACCTTCTGAGGCGGAAAGAACCAGCTGTGGAATGTGTGTCAGTTAGGGTGTGGAAAGTC
CCCAGGCTCCCCAGCAGGCAGAAGTATGCAAAGCATGCATCTCAATTAGTCAGCAACCAGGTGTGGAAAG
TCCCCAGGCTCCCCAGCAGGCAGAAGTATGCAAAGCATGCATCTCAATTAGTCAGCAACCATAGTCCCGC
CCCTAACTCCGCCCATCCCGCCCCTAACTCCGCCCAGTTCCGCCCATTCTCCGCCCCATGGCTGACTAAT
TTTTTTTATTTATGCAGAGGCCGAGGCCGCCTCGGCCTCTGAGCTATTCCAGAAGTAGTGAGGAGGCTTT
TTTGGAGGCCTAGGCTTTTGCAAAAAGCTGTTAACAGCTTGGCACTGGCCGTCGTTTTACAACGTCGTGA
CTGGGAAAACCCTGGCGTTACCCAACTTAATCGCCTTGCAGCACATCCCCCTTTCGCCAGCTGGCGTAAT
AGCGAAGAGGCCCGCACCGATCGCCCTTCCCAACAGTTGCGCAGCCTGAATGGCGAATGGCGCCTGATGC
GGTATTTTCTCCTTACGCATCTGTGCGGTATTTCACACCGCATA
[142 nt withheld, positions 2215-2356]
C
[141 nt withheld, positions 2358-2498]
CCTTTGACGTTGGAGTCCACGTTCTTT
[37 nt withheld, positions 2526-2562]
ACCCTATCTCGGGCTATTCTTTTGATTTATAAGGGATTTTGCCGATTTCGGCCTATTGGTTAAAAAATGA
GCTGATTTAACAAAAATTTAACGCGAATTTTAACAAAATATTAACGTTTACAATTTTATGGTGCACTCTC
AGTACAATCTGCTCTGATGCCGCATAGTTAAGCCAGCCCCGACACCCGCCAACACCCGCTGACGCGCCCT
GACGGGCTTGTCTGCTCCCGGCATCCGCTTACAGACAAGCTGTGACCGTCTCCGGGAGCTGCATGTGTCA
GAGGTTTTCACCGTCATCACCGAAACGCGCGAGACGAAAGGGCCTCGTGATACGCCTATTTTTATAGGTT
AATGTCATGATAATAATGGTTTCTTAGACGTCAGGTGGCACTTTTCGGGGAAATGTGCGCGGAACCCCTA
TTTGTTTATTTTTCTAAATACATTCAAATATGTATCCGCTCATGAGACAATAACCCTGATAAATGCTTCA
ATAATATTGAAAAAGGAAGAGTATGAGTATTCAACATTTCCGTGTCGCCCTTATTCCCTTTTTTGCGGCA
TTTTGCCTTCCTGTTTTTGCTCACCCAGAAACGCTGGTGAAAGTAAAAGATGCTGAAGATCAGTTGGGTG
CACGAGTGGGTTACATCGAACTGGATCTCAACAGCGGTAAGATCCTTGAGAGTTTTCGCCCCGAAGAACG
TTTTCCAATGATGAGCACTTTTAAAGTTCTGCTATGTGGCGCGGTATTATCCCGTATTGACGCCGGGCAA
GAGCAACTCGGTCGCCGCATACACTATTCTCAGAATGACTTGGTTGAGTACTCACCAGTCACAGAAAAGC
ATCTTACGGATGGCATGACAGTAAGAGAATTATGCAGTGCTGCCATAACCATGAGTGATAACACTGCGGC
CAACTTACTTCTGACAACGATCGGAGGACCGAAGGAGCTAACCGCTTTTTTGCACAACATGGGGGATCAT
GTAACTCGCCTTGATCGTTGGGAACCGGAGCTGAATGAAGCCATACCAAACGACGAGCGTGACACCACGA
TGCCTGTAGCAATGGCAACAACGTTGCGCAAACTATTAACTGGCGAACTACTTACTCTAGCTTCCCGGCA
ACAATTAATAGACTGGATGGAGGCGGATAAAGTTGCAGGACCACTTCTGCGCTCGGCCCTTCCGGCTGGC
TGGTTTATTGCTGATAAATCTGGAGCCGGTGAGCGTGGGTCTCGCGGTATCATTGCAGCACTGGGGCCAG
ATGGTAAGCCCTCCCGTATCGTAGTTATCTACACGACGGGGAGTCAGGCAACTATGGATGAACGAAATAG
ACAGATCGCTGAGATAGGTGCCTCACTGATTAAGCATTGGTAACTGTCAGACCAAGTTTACTCATATATA
CTTTAGATTGATTTAAAACTTCATTTTTAATTTAAAAGGATCTAGGTGAAGATCCTTTTTGATAATCTCA
TGACCAAAATCCCTTAACGTGAGTTTTCGTTCCACTGAGCGTCAGACCCCGTAGAAAAGATCAAAGGATC
TTCTTGAGATCCTTTTTTTCTGCGCGTAATCTGCTGCTTGCAAACAAAAAAACCACCGCTACCAGCGGTG
GTTTGTTTGCCGGATCAAGAGCTACCAACTCTTTTTCCGAAGGTAACTGGCTTCAGCAGAGCGCAGATAC
CAAATACTGTTCTTCTAGTGTAGCCGTAGTTAGGCCACCACTTCAAGAACTCTGTAGCACCGCCTACATA
CCTCGCTCTGCTAATCCTGTTACCAGTGGCTGCTGCCAGTGGCGATAAGTCGTGTCTTACCGGGTTGGAC
TCAAGACGATAGTTACCGGATAAGGCGCAGCGGTCGGGCTGAACGGGGGGTTCGTGCACACAGCCCAGCT
TGGAGCGAACGACCTACACCGAACTGAGATACCTACAGCGTGAGCTATGAGAAAGCGCCACGCTTCCCGA
AGGGAGAAAGGCGGACAGGTATCCGGTAAGCGGCAGGGTCGGAACAGGAGAGCGCACGAGGGAGCTTCCA
GGGGGAAACGCCTGGTATCTTTATAGTCCTGTCGGGTTTCGCCACCTCTGACTTGAGCGTCGATTTTTGT
GATGCTCGTCAGGGGGGCGGAGCCTATGGAAAAACGCCAGCAACGCGGCCTTTTTACGGTTCCTGGCCTT
TTGCTGGCCTTTTGCTCACATGTTCTTTCCTGCGTTATCCCCTGATTCTGTGGATAACCGTATTACCGCC
TTTGAGTGAGCTGATACCGCTCGCCGCAGCCGAACGACCGAGCGCAGCGAGTCAGTGAGCGAGGAAGCGG
AAGAGCGCCCAATACGCAAACCGCCTCTCCCCGCGCGTTGGCCGATTCATTAATGCAGCTGGCACGACAG
GTTTCCCGACTGGAAAGCGGGCAGTGAGCGCAACGCAATTAATGTGAGTTAGCTCACTCATTAGGCACCC
CAGGCTTTACACTTTATGCTTCCGGCTCGTATGTTGTGTGGAATTGTGAGCGGATAACAATTTCACACAG
GAAACAGCTATGACATGATTACGAATTAA
